Addgene plasmid #104590: pG-HIV-2LTR
Purpose: standard for qPCR
Depositing lab: Kristine Yoder. Depositing organization: Thomas Jefferson University. Publication: Real-time quantitative PCR and fast QPCR have similar sensitivity and accuracy with HIV cDNA late reverse transcripts and 2-LTR circles. Yoder KE, Fishel R. J Virol Methods. 2008 Nov;153(2):253-6. doi: 10.1016/j.jviromet.2008.07.032. Epub 2008 Sep 17. PubMed 18762215.
Backbone
  Vector backbone: pGemT
  Backbone manufacturer: Promega
  Backbone size w/o insert (bp): 3001
  Vector type: cloning vector
Growth in bacteria
  Bacterial resistance: Ampicillin, 100 μg/mL
  Growth temperature: 37°C
  Growth strain: DH5alpha
  Copy number: High Copy
Gene/Insert
  Gene/Insert name: 2LTR circle junction of HIV-1
  Species: HIV-1 virus
  Cloning method: TOPO Cloning
  Sequencing primers: 5′ T7-F TAATACGACTCACTATAGGG and SP6-F ATTTAGGTGACACTATAG
Terms and licenses: Academic/Nonprofit Terms; Industry Terms: Not Available to Industry
Depositor comments: During HIV-1 infection, unintegrated viral cDNA may be circularized. The circularization generates a unique junction between the long terminal repeat (LTR) ends. HIV-1 2LTR circles have been quantified as measure of viral replication or entry of the viral cDNA into the host cell nucleus. The amplicon is 2672-2879 in the Addgene sequence file. This corresponds to HIV-1 strain HXB2 reference genome 9585-9719 bp (Addgene 2672-2806 bp) fused to 1 to 51 bp (Addgene 2829-2879 bp). In this plasmid there are 22 bp (Addgene 2807-2828 bp) of random sequence inserted between the HIV-1 ends. The insert may be amplified with primers MH535 (5' AACTAGGGAACCCACTGCTTAAG), MH536 (5' TCCACAGATCAAGGATATCTTGTC), and Taqman probe MH603 (5' ACACTACTTGAAGCACTCAAGGCAAGCTTT).
How to cite: pG-HIV-2LTR was a gift from Kristine Yoder (Addgene plasmid # 104590 ; http://n2t.net/addgene:104590 ; RRID:Addgene_104590)
