[The description below was written by a language model from this plasmid's Addgene catalogue record and pLannotate feature annotations shown in this document.]
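Description:
pG-HIV-2LTR is a small bacterial cloning plasmid (about 3.2 kb) built on the Promega pGEM-T backbone. It carries a cloned copy of the HIV-1 2-LTR circle junction and serves as a quantitative PCR standard. It is propagated in E. coli at high copy from a ColE1/pUC-type origin and selected with ampicillin through the β-lactamase gene and its native promoter. The backbone also supplies an f1 phage origin and the usual lac promoter/operator and lacZα region, which is interrupted by the cloning site. T7 and SP6 phage promoters flank the insert and provide convenient sequencing primer sites. The record lists no eukaryotic expression elements, and the plasmid is not intended to express anything.

The insert reproduces the unique sequence created when unintegrated HIV-1 cDNA is circularized in an infected cell, joining the two long terminal repeat ends. According to the depositor, the amplicon of roughly 200 bp consists of the terminal part of the 3' LTR (HXB2 reference positions 9585–9719) fused to the first 51 bp of the genome. In this clone, 22 bp of random sequence lie between the two viral ends. The automated annotation detects these as two short LTR fragments, and its labels ("truncated 5' LTR", "ΔU3 3' LTR") reflect matches to lentiviral vector parts rather than the actual origin. A short hit to a hornet peptide next to the insert is almost certainly spurious. Dilutions of the plasmid provide a known copy-number template for TaqMan assays that quantify 2-LTR circles, which are used as a measure of viral replication or of nuclear entry of viral cDNA.
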