Features (pLannotate 1.2.2; 15 found; start..end, strand, type, name):
    182..770     -  rep_origin     ori: high-copy-number ColE1/pMB1/pBR322/pUC origin of replication
    941..1801    -  CDS            AmpR: β-lactamase; bla; confers resistance to ampicillin, carbenicillin, and related antibiotics
   1802..1906    -  promoter       AmpR promoter: bla
   1933..1983    +  misc_feature   bom (fragment): basis of mobility region from pBR322
   2011..2439    -  rep_origin     f1 ori (sequence partly withheld): f1 bacteriophage origin of replication; arrow indicates direction of (+) strand synthesis
   2443..2600    -  CDS            lacZα (fragment): LacZα fragment of β-galactosidase; lacZ fragment
   2603..2621    +  promoter       T7 promoter: promoter for bacteriophage T7 RNA polymerase
   2671..2806    +  LTR            5' LTR (truncated) (fragment): truncated 5' long terminal repeat (LTR) from HIV-1
   2829..2863    +  LTR            3' LTR (ΔU3) (fragment): self-inactivating 3' long terminal repeat (LTR) from HIV-1
   2888..2941    -  CDS            VESPI_VESMG (fragment): Experimental evidence at protein level: Swiss-Prot protein existence level 1. Shows contractile activity on isolated ileum smooth muscle. From Vespa magnifica (Hornet).
   2953..2971    -  promoter       SP6 promoter: promoter for bacteriophage SP6 RNA polymerase
   3013..3029    -  protein_bind   lac operator: The lac repressor binds to the lac operator to inhibit transcription in E. coli. This inhibition can be relieved by adding lactose or isopropyl-β-D-thiogalactopyranoside (IPTG). lac repressor encoded by lacI
   3037..3067    -  promoter       lac promoter: promoter for the E. coli lac operon
   3082..3103    -  protein_bind   CAP binding site: CAP binding activates transcription in the presence of cAMP. E. coli catabolite activator protein
   3116..3208    -  CDS            lacI (fragment): lac repressor; lacI; The lac repressor binds to the lac operator to inhibit transcription in E. coli. This inhibition can be relieved by adding lactose or isopropyl-β-D-thiogalactopyranoside (IPTG).
>Addgene plasmid #104590 | pG-HIV-2LTR | addgene full sequence | sequence record 200630 | Addgene NGS Result
CTTCCGCTTCCTCGCTCACTGACTCGCTGCGCTCGGTCGTTCGGCTGCGGCGAGCGGTATCAGCTCACTC
AAAGGCGGTAATACGGTTATCCACAGAATCAGGGGATAACGCAGGAAAGAACATGTGAGCAAAAGGCCAG
CAAAAGGCCAGGAACCGTAAAAAGGCCGCGTTGCTGGCGTTTTTCCATAGGCTCCGCCCCCCTGACGAGC
ATCACAAAAATCGACGCTCAAGTCAGAGGTGGCGAAACCCGACAGGACTATAAAGATACCAGGCGTTTCC
CCCTGGAAGCTCCCTCGTGCGCTCTCCTGTTCCGACCCTGCCGCTTACCGGATACCTGTCCGCCTTTCTC
CCTTCGGGAAGCGTGGCGCTTTCTCATAGCTCACGCTGTAGGTATCTCAGTTCGGTGTAGGTCGTTCGCT
CCAAGCTGGGCTGTGTGCACGAACCCCCCGTTCAGCCCGACCGCTGCGCCTTATCCGGTAACTATCGTCT
TGAGTCCAACCCGGTAAGACACGACTTATCGCCACTGGCAGCAGCCACTGGTAACAGGATTAGCAGAGCG
AGGTATGTAGGCGGTGCTACAGAGTTCTTGAAGTGGTGGCCTAACTACGGCTACACTAGAAGAACAGTAT
TTGGTATCTGCGCTCTGCTGAAGCCAGTTACCTTCGGAAAAAGAGTTGGTAGCTCTTGATCCGGCAAACA
AACCACCGCTGGTAGCGGTGGTTTTTTTGTTTGCAAGCAGCAGATTACGCGCAGAAAAAAAGGATCTCAA
GAAGATCCTTTGATCTTTTCTACGGGGTCTGACGCTCAGTGGAACGAAAACTCACGTTAAGGGATTTTGG
TCATGAGATTATCAAAAAGGATCTTCACCTAGATCCTTTTAAATTAAAAATGAAGTTTTAAATCAATCTA
AAGTATATATGAGTAAACTTGGTCTGACAGTTACCAATGCTTAATCAGTGAGGCACCTATCTCAGCGATC
TGTCTATTTCGTTCATCCATAGTTGCCTGACTCCCCGTCGTGTAGATAACTACGATACGGGAGGGCTTAC
CATCTGGCCCCAGTGCTGCAATGATACCGCGAGACCCACGCTCACCGGCTCCAGATTTATCAGCAATAAA
CCAGCCAGCCGGAAGGGCCGAGCGCAGAAGTGGTCCTGCAACTTTATCCGCCTCCATCCAGTCTATTAAT
TGTTGCCGGGAAGCTAGAGTAAGTAGTTCGCCAGTTAATAGTTTGCGCAACGTTGTTGCCATTGCTACAG
GCATCGTGGTGTCACGCTCGTCGTTTGGTATGGCTTCATTCAGCTCCGGTTCCCAACGATCAAGGCGAGT
TACATGATCCCCCATGTTGTGCAAAAAAGCGGTTAGCTCCTTCGGTCCTCCGATCGTTGTCAGAAGTAAG
TTGGCCGCAGTGTTATCACTCATGGTTATGGCAGCACTGCATAATTCTCTTACTGTCATGCCATCCGTAA
GATGCTTTTCTGTGACTGGTGAGTACTCAACCAAGTCATTCTGAGAATAGTGTATGCGGCGACCGAGTTG
CTCTTGCCCGGCGTCAATACGGGATAATACCGCGCCACATAGCAGAACTTTAAAAGTGCTCATCATTGGA
AAACGTTCTTCGGGGCGAAAACTCTCAAGGATCTTACCGCTGTTGAGATCCAGTTCGATGTAACCCACTC
GTGCACCCAACTGATCTTCAGCATCTTTTACTTTCACCAGCGTTTCTGGGTGAGCAAAAACAGGAAGGCA
AAATGCCGCAAAAAAGGGAATAAGGGCGACACGGAAATGTTGAATACTCATACTCTTCCTTTTTCAATAT
TATTGAAGCATTTATCAGGGTTATTGTCTCATGAGCGGATACATATTTGAATGTATTTAGAAAAATAAAC
AAATAGGGGTTCCGCGCACATTTCCCCGAAAAGTGCCACCTGATGCGGTGTGAAATACCGCACAGATGCG
TAAGGAGAAAATACCGCATCAGGAAATTGTAAGCGTTAATATTTTGTTAAAATTCGCGTTAAATTTTTGT
TAAATCAGCTCATTTTTTAACCAATAGGCCGAAATCGGCAAAATCCCTTATAAATCAAAAGAATAGACCG
AGATAGGGT
[37 nt withheld, positions 2110-2146]
AAAGAACGTGGACTCCAACGTCAAAGG
[49 nt withheld, positions 2174-2222]
T
[91 nt withheld, positions 2224-2314]
G
[124 nt withheld, positions 2316-2439]
CCATTCGCCATTCAGGCTGCGCAACTGTTGGGAAGGGCGATCGGTGCGGGCCTCTTCGCTATTACGCCAG
CTGGCGAAAGGGGGATGTGCTGCAAGGCGATTAAGTTGGGTAACGCCAGGGTTTTCCCAGTCACGACGTT
GTAAAACGACGGCCAGTGAATTGTAATACGACTCACTATAGGGCGAATTGGGCCCGACGTCGCATGCTCC
CGGCCGCCATGGCCGCGGGATTAACTAGGGAACCCACTGCTTAAGCCTCAATAAAGCTTGCCTTGAGTGC
TTCAAGTAGTGTGTGCCCGTCTGTTGTGTGACTCTGGTAACTAGAGATCCCTCAGACCCTTTTAGTCAGT
GTGGAAAATCTCTAGCAGTACCTCAGAGGGGGCACCAACTGGAAGGGCTAATTCACTCCCAACGAAGACA
AGATATCCTTGATCTGTGGAATCACTAGTGCGGCCGCCTGCAGGTCGACCATATGGGAGAGCTCCCAACG
CGTTGGATGCATAGCTTGAGTATTCTATAGTGTCACCTAAATAGCTTGGCGTAATCATGGTCATAGCTGT
TTCCTGTGTGAAATTGTTATCCGCTCACAATTCCACACAACATACGAGCCGGAAGCATAAAGTGTAAAGC
CTGGGGTGCCTAATGAGTGAGCTAACTCACATTAATTGCGTTGCGCTCACTGCCCGCTTTCCAGTCGGGA
AACCTGTCGTGCCAGCTGCATTAATGAATCGGCCAACGCGCGGGGAGAGGCGGTTTGCGTATTGGGCGCT
